Addgene plasmid #176816: pEE059
Purpose: Encodes codon optimized putative thermophilic PET hydrolase enzyme for bacterial expression
Depositing lab: Gregg Beckham. Depositing organization: National Laboratory of the Rockies (NLR). Publication: Sourcing thermotolerant poly(ethylene terephthalate) hydrolase scaffolds from natural diversity. Erickson E, Gado JE, Avilan L, Bratti F, Brizendine RK, Cox PA, Gill R, Graham R, Kim DJ, Konig G, Michener WE, Poudel S, Ramirez KJ, Shakespeare TJ, Zahn M, Boyd ES, Payne CM, DuBois JL, Pickford AR, Beckham GT, McGeehan JE. Nat Commun. 2022 Dec 21;13(1):7850. doi: 10.1038/s41467-022-35237-x. PubMed 36543766.
Backbone
  Vector backbone: pET21b(+)
  Backbone manufacturer: EMD Biosciences
  Backbone size w/o insert (bp): 5366
  Vector type: Bacterial Expression
Growth in bacteria
  Bacterial resistance: Ampicillin, 100 μg/mL
  Growth temperature: 37°C
  Growth strain: DH5alpha
  Copy number: High Copy
Gene/Insert
  Gene/Insert name: 610 (alt name: Saccharopolyspora sp. WP_125089638.1)
  Species: Saccharopolyspora sp.
  Insert size (bp): 780
  Promoter: T7
  Tag / fusion protein: 6xHis (C terminal on backbone)
  Cloning method: Restriction Enzyme; 5′ cloning site NdeI (unknown if destroyed); 3′ cloning site XhoI (unknown if destroyed)
  Sequencing primers: 5′ T7 For; 3′ T7 Rev
Terms and licenses: Academic/Nonprofit Terms; Industry Terms: Not Available to Industry
Depositor comments: Accession Number WP_125089638.1
How to cite: pEE059 was a gift from Gregg Beckham (Addgene plasmid # 176816 ; http://n2t.net/addgene:176816 ; RRID:Addgene_176816)
