[The description below was written by a language model from this plasmid's Addgene catalogue record and pLannotate feature annotations shown in this document.]
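Description:
pEE059 is a bacterial expression plasmid built on the pET21b(+) backbone, carrying a codon-optimized gene for a putative thermophilic poly(ethylene terephthalate) (PET) hydrolase from a Saccharopolyspora species, designated candidate "610" by the depositors. The roughly 780 bp insert was cloned between the NdeI and XhoI sites, giving a sequenced plasmid of about 6.1 kb. Automated annotation matches most of the open reading frame to a characterized cutinase-type PET-degrading enzyme in Swiss-Prot. This match reflects homology rather than identity, consistent with the insert being a candidate enzyme drawn from natural sequence diversity.

Expression follows the standard pET arrangement. A T7 promoter with an adjacent lac operator drives transcription, the T7 gene 10 ribosome binding site directs translation, and a T7 terminator closes the cassette. The plasmid-borne lacI gene supplies repressor, so expression is kept low until induced with IPTG in a host that provides T7 RNA polymerase. The coding sequence reads into a backbone-encoded C-terminal 6xHis tag for metal-affinity purification; the annotation software labels this as a fragment of a longer His tag. The short "SET1" hit just downstream, along with the tetracycline-resistance fragments and the predicted E. coli protein elsewhere in the backbone, is probably residual pBR322/pET-derived sequence rather than a functional part.

The plasmid replicates from a pBR322-type ColE1 origin accompanied by rop and bom, although the catalogue lists it as high copy. It also contains an f1 origin, and selection is by ampicillin resistance (β-lactamase). It is intended for recombinant production of the enzyme in E. coli, for example to purify it and test its thermotolerance and PET-hydrolyzing activity.
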