Features (pLannotate 1.2.2; 19 found; start..end, strand, type, name):
      1..25      +  protein_bind   lac operator: The lac repressor binds to the lac operator to inhibit transcription in E. coli. This inhibition can be relieved by adding lactose or isopropyl-β-D-thiogalactopyranoside (IPTG). lac repressor encoded by lacI
     40..62      +  RBS            RBS: efficient ribosome binding site from bacteriophage T7 gene 10 (Olins and Rangwala, 1989)
     94..840     +  CDS            PETH_UNKP (fragment): Experimental evidence at protein level: Swiss-Prot protein existence level 1. Cutinase that degrades cutin fibers prepared from tomato peels and hydrolyzes various fatty acid monoesters with acyl chain lengths of 2 to 18, with a preference for short-chain substrates (C4 substrate at most). Cannot hydrolyze olive oil (PubMed:22194294). Is also able to degrade polyethylene terephthalate (PET), the most abundant polyester plastic in the world (PubMed:22194294, PubMed:32269349). Can also depolymerize poly(epsilon-caprolactone) (PCL), a synthetic aliphatic biodegradable polyester (PubMed:22194294).
    859..876     +  CDS            9xHis (fragment): 9xHis affinity tag
    886..935     +  CDS            SET1 (fragment): solubility-enhancement tag derived from T7 phage gene 10B
    943..990     +  terminator     T7 terminator: transcription terminator for bacteriophage T7 RNA polymerase
   1027..1455    +  rep_origin     f1 ori (sequence partly withheld): f1 bacteriophage origin of replication; arrow indicates direction of (+) strand synthesis
   1508..1612    +  promoter       AmpR promoter: bla
   1613..2473    +  CDS            AmpR: β-lactamase; bla; confers resistance to ampicillin, carbenicillin, and related antibiotics
   2644..3232    +  rep_origin     ori: high-copy-number ColE1/pMB1/pBR322/pUC origin of replication
   3418..3557    -  misc_feature   bom: basis of mobility region from pBR322
   3659..3850    -  CDS            rop: Rop protein, which maintains plasmids at low copy number; rop
   3867..4247    +  CDS            YPB1_ECOLX: Protein predicted: Swiss-Prot protein existence level 4. From Escherichia coli.
   4319..4610    -  CDS            TcR (fragment): tetracycline efflux protein; tet; confers resistance to tetracycline
   4625..4646    -  protein_bind   CAP binding site: CAP binding activates transcription in the presence of cAMP. E. coli catabolite activator protein
   4659..5741    -  CDS            lacI: lac repressor; lacI; The lac repressor binds to the lac operator to inhibit transcription in E. coli. This inhibition can be relieved by adding lactose or isopropyl-β-D-thiogalactopyranoside (IPTG).
   5742..5819    -  promoter       lacI promoter: lacI
   5827..6106    -  CDS            TcR (fragment): tetracycline efflux protein; tet; confers resistance to tetracycline
   6128..6146    +  promoter       T7 promoter: promoter for bacteriophage T7 RNA polymerase
>Addgene plasmid #176816 | pEE059 | addgene full sequence | sequence record 349203 | Addgene NGS Result
GGAATTGTGAGCGGATAACAATTCCCCTCTAGAAATAATTTTGTTTAACTTTAAGAAGGAGATATACATA
TGGTTGAAGCCACCGATGTTCACGGCCCGGACCCGACGGAAGAAACGATTACCGCTCCGCGTGGCCCTTT
CGACGTTGAGCAGGAATCAGTTTCCCGCTTCGAAGTTGAAGGCTTCGGTGGCGGTACCATCTATTACCCG
ACCGACACCACCGACGGTCTGTTTAGCGCTGTGTCCATCTCCCCGGGTTATACTGGCACCCAGGAAAGCA
TGGCCTGGTATGGCCCACGCCTCGCATCACACGGTTTTGTGGTTTTTACCATTGATACGATCACCACCAC
GGATCAGCCGGATTCCCGTGCCCGCCAGCTGCAGGCATCGCTGGACCATCTCGTAGACGATTCCTCCGTA
CGTGACCGCGTTGACCCGGCACGTCTGGGTGTTATGGGCCACTCCATGGGCGGCGGTGGTTCACTGAAAG
CGGCTCTGGATAACCCAGCGCTGCAGGCAGCGATCCCACTGACGCCGTGGCATACTACTAAGGATTTCTC
CGGCGTACGCACTCCAACCCTGATCATCGGTGCTCAAAACGATACGGTGGCACCGGTTAGCCAACATGCA
GAACCGTTCTACGAAAGTTTACCGGACGACCCGGGCAAAGCGTATCTGGAACTGGCGGGCGCGGGTCACC
TGGCGCCGAACACCCCGGACACTACCATTGCGAAGTATTCCCTGGCGTGGCTGAAACGCTTCCTGGACGA
TGACACTCGTTACGACCAATTTCTGTGCCCGCCACCGCAGGACGACCCGGAGATCGCAGAACATCGTTCT
ACTTGCCCGTACCTCGAGCACCACCACCACCACCACTGAGATCCGGCTGCTAACAAAGCCCGAAAGGAAG
CTGAGTTGGCTGCTGCCACCGCTGAGCAATAACTAGCATAACCCCTTGGGGCCTCTAAACGGGTCTTGAG
GGGTTTTTTGCTGAAAGGAGGAACTATATCCGGATTGGCGAATGGG
[124 nt withheld, positions 1027-1150]
C
[91 nt withheld, positions 1152-1242]
A
[49 nt withheld, positions 1244-1292]
CCTTTGACGTTGGAGTCCACGTTCTTT
[37 nt withheld, positions 1320-1356]
ACCCTATCTCGGTCTATTCTTTTGATTTATAAGGGATTTTGCCGATTTCGGCCTATTGGTTAAAAAATGA
GCTGATTTAACAAAAATTTAACGCGAATTTTAACAAAATATTAACGCTTACAATTTAGGTGGCACTTTTC
GGGGAAATGTGCGCGGAACCCCTATTTGTTTATTTTTCTAAATACATTCAAATATGTATCCGCTCATGAG
ACAATAACCCTGATAAATGCTTCAATAATATTGAAAAAGGAAGAGTATGAGTATTCAACATTTCCGTGTC
GCCCTTATTCCCTTTTTTGCGGCATTTTGCCTTCCTGTTTTTGCTCACCCAGAAACGCTGGTGAAAGTAA
AAGATGCTGAAGATCAGTTGGGTGCACGAGTGGGTTACATCGAACTGGATCTCAACAGCGGTAAGATCCT
TGAGAGTTTTCGCCCCGAAGAACGTTTTCCAATGATGAGCACTTTTAAAGTTCTGCTATGTGGCGCGGTA
TTATCCCGTATTGACGCCGGGCAAGAGCAACTCGGTCGCCGCATACACTATTCTCAGAATGACTTGGTTG
AGTACTCACCAGTCACAGAAAAGCATCTTACGGATGGCATGACAGTAAGAGAATTATGCAGTGCTGCCAT
AACCATGAGTGATAACACTGCGGCCAACTTACTTCTGACAACGATCGGAGGACCGAAGGAGCTAACCGCT
TTTTTGCACAACATGGGGGATCATGTAACTCGCCTTGATCGTTGGGAACCGGAGCTGAATGAAGCCATAC
CAAACGACGAGCGTGACACCACGATGCCTGCAGCAATGGCAACAACGTTGCGCAAACTATTAACTGGCGA
ACTACTTACTCTAGCTTCCCGGCAACAATTAATAGACTGGATGGAGGCGGATAAAGTTGCAGGACCACTT
CTGCGCTCGGCCCTTCCGGCTGGCTGGTTTATTGCTGATAAATCTGGAGCCGGTGAGCGTGGGTCTCGCG
GTATCATTGCAGCACTGGGGCCAGATGGTAAGCCCTCCCGTATCGTAGTTATCTACACGACGGGGAGTCA
GGCAACTATGGATGAACGAAATAGACAGATCGCTGAGATAGGTGCCTCACTGATTAAGCATTGGTAACTG
TCAGACCAAGTTTACTCATATATACTTTAGATTGATTTAAAACTTCATTTTTAATTTAAAAGGATCTAGG
TGAAGATCCTTTTTGATAATCTCATGACCAAAATCCCTTAACGTGAGTTTTCGTTCCACTGAGCGTCAGA
CCCCGTAGAAAAGATCAAAGGATCTTCTTGAGATCCTTTTTTTCTGCGCGTAATCTGCTGCTTGCAAACA
AAAAAACCACCGCTACCAGCGGTGGTTTGTTTGCCGGATCAAGAGCTACCAACTCTTTTTCCGAAGGTAA
CTGGCTTCAGCAGAGCGCAGATACCAAATACTGTCCTTCTAGTGTAGCCGTAGTTAGGCCACCACTTCAA
GAACTCTGTAGCACCGCCTACATACCTCGCTCTGCTAATCCTGTTACCAGTGGCTGCTGCCAGTGGCGAT
AAGTCGTGTCTTACCGGGTTGGACTCAAGACGATAGTTACCGGATAAGGCGCAGCGGTCGGGCTGAACGG
GGGGTTCGTGCACACAGCCCAGCTTGGAGCGAACGACCTACACCGAACTGAGATACCTACAGCGTGAGCT
ATGAGAAAGCGCCACGCTTCCCGAAGGGAGAAAGGCGGACAGGTATCCGGTAAGCGGCAGGGTCGGAACA
GGAGAGCGCACGAGGGAGCTTCCAGGGGGAAACGCCTGGTATCTTTATAGTCCTGTCGGGTTTCGCCACC
TCTGACTTGAGCGTCGATTTTTGTGATGCTCGTCAGGGGGGCGGAGCCTATGGAAAAACGCCAGCAACGC
GGCCTTTTTACGGTTCCTGGCCTTTTGCTGGCCTTTTGCTCACATGTTCTTTCCTGCGTTATCCCCTGAT
TCTGTGGATAACCGTATTACCGCCTTTGAGTGAGCTGATACCGCTCGCCGCAGCCGAACGACCGAGCGCA
GCGAGTCAGTGAGCGAGGAAGCGGAAGAGCGCCTGATGCGGTATTTTCTCCTTACGCATCTGTGCGGTAT
TTCACACCGCAATGGTGCACTCTCAGTACAATCTGCTCTGATGCCGCATAGTTAAGCCAGTATACACTCC
GCTATCGCTACGTGACTGGGTCATGGCTGCGCCCCGACACCCGCCAACACCCGCTGACGCGCCCTGACGG
GCTTGTCTGCTCCCGGCATCCGCTTACAGACAAGCTGTGACCGTCTCCGGGAGCTGCATGTGTCAGAGGT
TTTCACCGTCATCACCGAAACGCGCGAGGCAGCTGCGGTAAAGCTCATCAGCGTGGTCGTGAAGCGATTC
ACAGATGTCTGCCTGTTCATCCGCGTCCAGCTCGTTGAGTTTCTCCAGAAGCGTTAATGTCTGGCTTCTG
ATAAAGCGGGCCATGTTAAGGGCGGTTTTTTCCTGTTTGGTCACTGATGCCTCCGTGTAAGGGGGATTTC
TGTTCATGGGGGTAATGATACCGATGAAACGAGAGAGGATGCTCACGATACGGGTTACTGATGATGAACA
TGCCCGGTTACTGGAACGTTGTGAGGGTAAACAACTGGCGGTATGGATGCGGCGGGACCAGAGAAAAATC
ACTCAGGGTCAATGCCAGCGCTTCGTTAATACAGATGTAGGTGTTCCACAGGGTAGCCAGCAGCATCCTG
CGATGCAGATCCGGAACATAATGGTGCAGGGCGCTGACTTCCGCGTTTCCAGACTTTACGAAACACGGAA
ACCGAAGACCATTCATGTTGTTGCTCAGGTCGCAGACGTTTTGCAGCAGCAGTCGCTTCACGTTCGCTCG
CGTATCGGTGATTCATTCTGCTAACCAGTAAGGCAACCCCGCCAGCCTAGCCGGGTCCTCAACGACAGGA
GCACGATCATGCGCACCCGTGGGGCCGCCATGCCGGCGATAATGGCCTGCTTCTCGCCGAAACGTTTGGT
GGCGGGACCAGTGACGAAGGCTTGAGCGAGGGCGTGCAAGATTCCGAATACCGCAAGCGACAGGCCGATC
ATCGTCGCGCTCCAGCGAAAGCGGTCCTCGCCGAAAATGACCCAGAGCGCTGCCGGCACCTGTCCTACGA
GTTGCATGATAAAGAAGACAGTCATAAGTGCGGCGACGATAGTCATGCCCCGCGCCCACCGGAAGGAGCT
GACTGGGTTGAAGGCTCTCAAGGGCATCGGTCGAGATCCCGGTGCCTAATGAGTGAGCTAACTTACATTA
ATTGCGTTGCGCTCACTGCCCGCTTTCCAGTCGGGAAACCTGTCGTGCCAGCTGCATTAATGAATCGGCC
AACGCGCGGGGAGAGGCGGTTTGCGTATTGGGCGCCAGGGTGGTTTTTCTTTTCACCAGTGAGACGGGCA
ACAGCTGATTGCCCTTCACCGCCTGGCCCTGAGAGAGTTGCAGCAAGCGGTCCACGCTGGTTTGCCCCAG
CAGGCGAAAATCCTGTTTGATGGTGGTTAACGGCGGGATATAACATGAGCTGTCTTCGGTATCGTCGTAT
CCCACTACCGAGATATCCGCACCAACGCGCAGCCCGGACTCGGTAATGGCGCGCATTGCGCCCAGCGCCA
TCTGATCGTTGGCAACCAGCATCGCAGTGGGAACGATGCCCTCATTCAGCATTTGCATGGTTTGTTGAAA
ACCGGACATGGCACTCCAGTCGCCTTCCCGTTCCGCTATCGGCTGAATTTGATTGCGAGTGAGATATTTA
TGCCAGCCAGCCAGACGCAGACGCGCCGAGACAGAACTTAATGGGCCCGCTAACAGCGCGATTTGCTGGT
GACCCAATGCGACCAGATGCTCCACGCCCAGTCGCGTACCGTCTTCATGGGAGAAAATAATACTGTTGAT
GGGTGTCTGGTCAGAGACATCAAGAAATAACGCCGGAACATTAGTGCAGGCAGCTTCCACAGCAATGGCA
TCCTGGTCATCCAGCGGATAGTTAATGATCAGCCCACTGACGCGTTGCGCGAGAAGATTGTGCACCGCCG
CTTTACAGGCTTCGACGCCGCTTCGTTCTACCATCGACACCACCACGCTGGCACCCAGTTGATCGGCGCG
AGATTTAATCGCCGCGACAATTTGCGACGGCGCGTGCAGGGCCAGACTGGAGGTGGCAACGCCAATCAGC
AACGACTGTTTGCCCGCCAGTTGTTGTGCCACGCGGTTGGGAATGTAATTCAGCTCCGCCATCGCCGCTT
CCACTTTTTCCCGCGTTTTCGCAGAAACGTGGCTGGCCTGGTTCACCACGCGGGAAACGGTCTGATAAGA
GACACCGGCATACTCTGCGACATCGTATAACGTTACTGGTTTCACATTCACCACCCTGAATTGACTCTCT
TCCGGGCGCTATCATGCCATACCGCGAAAGGTTTTGCGCCATTCGATGGTGTCCGGGATCTCGACGCTCT
CCCTTATGCGACTCCTGCATTAGGAAGCAGCCCAGTAGTAGGTTGAGGCCGTTGAGCACCGCCGCCGCAA
GGAATGGTGCATGCAAGGAGATGGCGCCCAACAGTCCCCCGGCCACGGGGCCTGCCACCATACCCACGCC
GAAACAAGCGCTCATGAGCCCGAAGTGGCGAGCCCGATCTTCCCCATCGGTGATGTCGGCGATATAGGCG
CCAGCAACCGCACCTGTGGCGCCGGTGATGCCGGCCACGATGCGTCCGGCGTAGAGGATCGAGATCTCGA
TCCCGCGAAATTAATACGACTCACTATAGG
