>Addgene plasmid #176816 | pEE059 | depositor partial sequence | sequence record 342687 | Insert (including NdeI and XhoI sites)
CATATGGTTGAAGCCACCGATGTTCACGGCCCGGACCCGACGGAAGAAACGATTACCGCTCCGCGTGGCC
CTTTCGACGTTGAGCAGGAATCAGTTTCCCGCTTCGAAGTTGAAGGCTTCGGTGGCGGTACCATCTATTA
CCCGACCGACACCACCGACGGTCTGTTTAGCGCTGTGTCCATCTCCCCGGGTTATACTGGCACCCAGGAA
AGCATGGCCTGGTATGGCCCACGCCTCGCATCACACGGTTTTGTGGTTTTTACCATTGATACGATCACCA
CCACGGATCAGCCGGATTCCCGTGCCCGCCAGCTGCAGGCATCGCTGGACCATCTCGTAGACGATTCCTC
CGTACGTGACCGCGTTGACCCGGCACGTCTGGGTGTTATGGGCCACTCCATGGGCGGCGGTGGTTCACTG
AAAGCGGCTCTGGATAACCCAGCGCTGCAGGCAGCGATCCCACTGACGCCGTGGCATACTACTAAGGATT
TCTCCGGCGTACGCACTCCAACCCTGATCATCGGTGCTCAAAACGATACGGTGGCACCGGTTAGCCAACA
TGCAGAACCGTTCTACGAAAGTTTACCGGACGACCCGGGCAAAGCGTATCTGGAACTGGCGGGCGCGGGT
CACCTGGCGCCGAACACCCCGGACACTACCATTGCGAAGTATTCCCTGGCGTGGCTGAAACGCTTCCTGG
ACGATGACACTCGTTACGACCAATTTCTGTGCCCGCCACCGCAGGACGACCCGGAGATCGCAGAACATCG
TTCTACTTGCCCGTACCTCGAG
